Addgene plasmid #12850: DCT.VV.Orf162
Purpose: This plasmid was designed for screening purposes and may contain discrepancies relative to the current canonical GenBank version of the gene.
Depositing lab: Jack Bennink & Jon Yewdell. Depositing organization: National Institute of Allergy and Infectious Diseases (NIAID). Publication: Identification of poxvirus CD8+ T cell determinants to enable rational design and characterization of smallpox vaccines. Tscharke DC, Karupiah G, Zhou J, Palmore T, Irvine KR, Haeryfar SM, Williams S, Sidney J, Sette A, Bennink JR, Yewdell JW. J Exp Med. 2005 January 3; 201(1): 95–104. 10.1084/jem.20041912 PubMed 15623576.
Backbone
  Vector backbone: pcDNA 3.1D V5-His-TOPO
  Backbone manufacturer: Invitrogen
  Backbone size w/o insert (bp): 5514
  Vector type: Mammalian Expression
  Selectable markers: Neomycin (select with G418)
Growth in bacteria
  Bacterial resistance: Ampicillin, 100 μg/mL
  Growth temperature: 37°C
  Growth strain: DH5alpha
  Copy number: High Copy
Gene/Insert
  Gene/Insert name: VV.Orf162 (alt name: VV_WR_055)
  Species: Vaccinia Virus
  Insert size (bp): 696
  Cloning method: Restriction Enzyme; 5′ cloning site BamHI (not destroyed); 3′ cloning site BamHI (not destroyed)
  Sequencing primers: 5′ Universal T7
Terms and licenses: Academic/Nonprofit Terms; Industry Terms: Not Available to Industry
Depositor comments: Please see the Vaccinia kit page ( https://www.addgene.org/vvorf/ ) for more information. The kit page contains the supplemental VVOrfData spreadsheet, which includes important information about this plasmid. The plasmid and insert names provided here relate only to this library. The name of the ORF (if present) in VACV strain Copenhagen and the name of the ORF (if annotated) in VACV strain WR sequence can be found in VVOrfData spreadsheet. Please note that the amino acid sequence given for each ORF in the spreadsheet may contain some errors. Additionally, changes from the expected sequence may be present in these plasmids. Please see Addgene's quality control sequence and sequencing notes in the VVOrfData spreadsheet before ordering this plasmid.
How to cite: DCT.VV.Orf162 was a gift from Jack Bennink & Jon Yewdell (Addgene plasmid # 12850 ; http://n2t.net/addgene:12850 ; RRID:Addgene_12850)
