[The description below was written by a language model from this plasmid's Addgene catalogue record.]
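Description:
DCT.VV.Orf162 is a mammalian expression plasmid carrying a single vaccinia virus open reading frame, one member of a library of cloned vaccinia ORFs. The backbone is the commercial pcDNA 3.1D V5-His-TOPO vector (5514 bp without insert). It is maintained at high copy number in E. coli under ampicillin selection and carries a neomycin resistance marker that allows G418 selection of transfected mammalian cells. The record provides no feature table, so the regulatory elements are not listed explicitly. Vectors of this pcDNA3.1 family generally drive the insert from a CMV immediate-early promoter, with an upstream T7 promoter site, which fits the T7 sequencing primer listed. They also offer optional C-terminal V5 and polyhistidine tags, but the record does not say whether the ORF is in frame with them.

The insert, VV.Orf162 (also listed as VV_WR_055), is a 696 bp vaccinia virus sequence recorded as flanked by intact BamHI sites on both the 5′ and 3′ sides. The plasmid and insert names apply only within this library. Correspondence to ORF names in the Copenhagen and WR strains is given in a supplementary spreadsheet that accompanies the kit, and the record itself does not identify the encoded protein or its function.

The associated work concerned identifying poxvirus CD8+ T cell determinants to inform smallpox vaccine design, which suggests the library was used to express individual viral ORFs in mammalian cells for antigen screening. The depositors stress that the plasmid was built for screening. It may differ from the current canonical gene sequence, and both the expected protein sequences and the clones may contain errors, so the quality-control sequencing data should be checked before relying on the insert.
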