>Addgene plasmid #12850 | DCT.VV.Orf162 | addgene partial sequence | sequence record 19239 | T7 5'-TAATACGACTCACTATAGGG-3'
GGTACGAGCTCGGATTCCTAGTCCAGTGTGGTGGAATTGTCTTGACCCTTCACCGAATTCCAGCTGACCA
CCATGAAAGTGGTGATTGTGACTAGCGTAGCATCGCTTCTAGACGCATCTATTCAGTTTCAAAAAACGGC
ATGTAGGCATCACTGTAATTACCTATCTATGCAAGTAGTTAAAGAGATAGAAGAATTTGGTACTATCAAT
GAAAAAAATTTGGAATTTGACACTTGGAAAGACGTTATACAAAACGATGAAATAGATGCATTAGTATTTT
ATAGAGTAAAACAAATTAGTATTTCTACGGGTGTTCTATATAAATCTATGATGCGCAATAGAACAAAACC
TATTTCCATGTACTTTGTACGTGATTGTCTGGCATTTGATGGAGATCCTCCGTCTTTTAGAATGACGTCT
TGCAATATCAACGCATACAATCGTAGTAAGATTAAAGATTTGATAATCCTAATGAATATGAAAACATGCA
ATAAAAAAATTATCGGTGAGTTTATAATAGACAATTTTGGAAGCGTCGATGCATTACTATCGATAATTAA
TTCTAATGTTACGTGGATTACATCAGTTATAAATAATAGTAACGGCAGGGGTATTAATATCAGGGTATCA
AATAATAAAATGTTAACTATAACTAGTTTTCGACGATTCGTCAATAAACTTAAAATGTACAAAACTACTA
AATGCGCTTCTCAA
